Addgene plasmid #169465: pTwist-SARS-CoV Δ18
Purpose: Encodes SARS-CoV Spike Protein lacking 18 C-terminal amino acids for pseudovirus production
Depositing lab: Alejandro Balazs. Depositing organization: Massachusetts General Hospital. Publication: Multiple SARS-CoV-2 variants escape neutralization by vaccine-induced humoral immunity. Garcia-Beltran WF, Lam EC, St Denis K, Nitido AD, Garcia ZH, Hauser BM, Feldman J, Pavlovic MN, Gregory DJ, Poznansky MC, Sigal A, Schmidt AG, Iafrate AJ, Naranbhai V, Balazs AB. Cell. 2021 Mar 12. pii: S0092-8674(21)00298-1. doi: 10.1016/j.cell.2021.03.013. PubMed 33743213.
Backbone
  Vector backbone: pTwist
  Vector type: Mammalian Expression
Growth in bacteria
  Bacterial resistance: Ampicillin, 100 μg/mL
  Growth temperature: 37°C
  Growth strain: DH5alpha
  Copy number: Unknown
Gene/Insert
  Gene/Insert name: SARS-CoV Spike truncated to remove 18 amino acids (alt name: SARS-CoV-1 spike)
  Entrez Gene: S (a.k.a. sars2, E2)
Terms and licenses: Academic/Nonprofit Terms; Industry Terms: Not Available to Industry
How to cite: pTwist-SARS-CoV Δ18 was a gift from Alejandro Balazs (Addgene plasmid # 169465 ; http://n2t.net/addgene:169465 ; RRID:Addgene_169465)
