[The description below was written by a language model from this plasmid's Addgene catalogue record and pLannotate feature annotations shown in this document.]
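Description:
pTwist-SARS-CoV Δ18 is a mammalian expression plasmid of about 10.4 kb, built on a pTwist backbone. It encodes the spike glycoprotein of SARS-CoV (SARS-CoV-1) with the last 18 C-terminal amino acids removed. In bacteria it is maintained through a high-copy ColE1/pUC-type origin and selected with ampicillin via the AmpR β-lactamase gene. A short additional β-lactamase fragment is also annotated and appears to be a backbone remnant. The plasmid carries a second marker, a neomycin/kanamycin phosphotransferase (neo) gene driven by the SV40 early promoter and terminated by a bGH polyadenylation signal. This cassette could in principle allow G418 selection in mammalian cells, although the record does not describe such use.

Because the plasmid is circular, the expression cassette spans the sequence origin. A CMV enhancer with CMV promoter elements (annotated as a truncated CMVd2 form plus a small fragment) is followed by a truncated human β-globin intron, which typically improves transcript processing and expression. Next comes the spike open reading frame, then a WPRE to boost transcript stability and export. An SV40 poly(A) region follows, although it is annotated on the reverse strand. Bacterial and T7 terminators, a synthetic poly(A) signal and the 5′ and 3′ β-globin insulators flank the cassette, helping to isolate it from neighbouring transcription.

The stated purpose is pseudovirus production, in which the spike is supplied in trans to coat reporter viral particles. Truncating the spike cytoplasmic tail is a common strategy to improve incorporation into pseudovirions. The associated work concerned antibody neutralization of SARS-CoV-2 variants, which suggests this spike was used in pseudovirus neutralization assays.
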