Features (pLannotate 1.2.2; 21 found; start..end, strand, type, name):
     36..3746    +  CDS            S: SPIKE_SARS - Experimental evidence at protein level: Swiss-Prot protein existence level 1. [Spike protein S2']: Acts as a viral fusion peptide which is unmasked following S2 cleavage occurring upon virus endocytosis. From Severe acute respiratory syndrome coronavirus (SARS-CoV).
   3820..4408    +  misc_feature   WPRE: woodchuck hepatitis virus posttranscriptional regulatory element
   4461..4582    -  polyA_signal   SV40 poly(A) signal: SV40 polyadenylation signal
   4605..4674    -  CDS            large T antigen (fragment): large T antigen from SV40 (simian virus 40)
   4697..4743    +  terminator     T7 terminator: transcription terminator for bacteriophage T7 RNA polymerase
   4773..4909    +  terminator     rrnG terminator: transcription terminator from the E. coli ribosomal RNA rrnG operon (Albrechtsen et al., 1991)
   4954..5025    +  misc_feature   3' β-globin insulator: insulator downstream of the human β-globin locus (Farrell et al., 2002)
   5070..5266    +  promoter       SV40 promoter: SV40 early promoter
   5280..6071    +  CDS            neo: KKA2_KLEPN - Also known as kan, nptII. Experimental evidence at protein level: Swiss-Prot protein existence level 1. Resistance to kanamycin, neomycin, paromomycin, ribostamycin, butirosin and gentamicin B. From Klebsiella pneumoniae.
   6085..6309    +  polyA_signal   bGH poly(A) signal: bovine growth hormone polyadenylation signal
   6505..7093    -  rep_origin     ori: high-copy-number ColE1/pMB1/pBR322/pUC origin of replication
   7265..7329    -  CDS            bla(M) (fragment): β-lactamase lacking the signal sequence; bla(M); allows cytosolic expression of β-lactamase
   7839..8699    +  CDS            AmpR: β-lactamase; bla; confers resistance to ampicillin, carbenicillin, and related antibiotics
   8712..8848    +  terminator     rrnG terminator: transcription terminator from the E. coli ribosomal RNA rrnG operon (Albrechtsen et al., 1991)
   9000..9071    +  misc_feature   5' β-globin insulator: insulator upstream of the human β-globin locus (Farrell et al., 2002)
   9076..9122    -  terminator     T7 terminator: transcription terminator for bacteriophage T7 RNA polymerase
   9140..9188    -  polyA_signal   poly(A) signal: synthetic polyadenylation signal
   9269..9572    +  enhancer       CMV enhancer: human cytomegalovirus immediate early enhancer
   9645..9662    -  promoter       CMV promoter (fragment): human cytomegalovirus (CMV) immediate early promoter
   9725..9776    +  promoter       CMVd2 promoter: truncated human cytomegalovirus (CMV) immediate early promoter that yields moderately reduced expression relative to the full-length promoter
   9910..10385   +  intron         β-globin intron: internally truncated intron from human β-globin
>Addgene plasmid #169465 | pTwist-SARS-CoV Δ18 | addgene full sequence | sequence record 335488 | Addgene NGS Result
TGTGCTGGCCCATCACTTTGGCAAAGGCGGCCGCCATGTTTATATTCCTGCTGTTTCTGACCTTGACATC
CGGGAGCGATCTCGATAGGTGTACTACATTCGACGATGTCCAAGCCCCCAACTATACTCAACACACATCA
TCAATGCGCGGTGTTTATTATCCTGATGAAATCTTTAGAAGCGATACTCTCTATTTGACCCAAGACCTGT
TTCTTCCCTTTTACTCCAACGTCACCGGCTTCCATACTATTAACCACACTTTCGGCAATCCCGTCATTCC
GTTCAAGGATGGAATTTATTTCGCAGCAACAGAAAAGAGCAACGTGGTTCGGGGATGGGTGTTTGGGTCA
ACAATGAACAACAAAAGCCAAAGCGTCATTATTATAAACAACTCTACCAACGTGGTGATCCGAGCTTGTA
ACTTTGAGCTGTGTGACAACCCCTTCTTCGCCGTCTCCAAGCCGATGGGAACACAAACCCATACTATGAT
ATTCGATAATGCCTTTAATTGTACCTTCGAGTATATATCTGATGCCTTTTCACTGGATGTTAGTGAAAAG
AGCGGGAATTTCAAACACCTTAGAGAGTTCGTCTTTAAGAACAAAGACGGGTTCTTGTATGTTTATAAGG
GATACCAGCCGATTGATGTTGTCCGAGATTTGCCTTCCGGGTTTAACACTCTTAAACCAATTTTCAAATT
GCCTCTTGGGATTAACATCACAAACTTTCGAGCTATTCTTACTGCCTTTTCCCCGGCACAAGATATATGG
GGAACTTCAGCAGCAGCCTATTTCGTTGGTTATCTTAAACCTACTACGTTCATGCTCAAATACGACGAAA
ACGGGACCATCACCGACGCCGTTGATTGCTCCCAGAACCCACTGGCTGAGCTTAAATGTAGCGTCAAGTC
ATTTGAGATTGACAAGGGCATTTATCAGACAAGCAATTTCCGCGTTGTCCCTTCCGGGGACGTTGTTCGC
TTTCCAAATATCACTAACCTCTGCCCGTTTGGCGAGGTGTTTAACGCTACAAAGTTTCCATCAGTGTATG
CTTGGGAGCGGAAGAAAATTTCCAACTGCGTTGCAGACTATAGCGTCCTCTACAATTCCACCTTCTTTTC
TACATTTAAATGCTACGGCGTCAGTGCGACTAAACTGAATGACCTTTGTTTCAGCAATGTGTACGCCGAC
TCATTCGTGGTGAAGGGAGATGATGTCAGGCAGATCGCTCCTGGGCAAACCGGAGTAATCGCGGACTATA
ACTATAAGCTGCCTGATGATTTTATGGGTTGTGTGCTCGCATGGAATACACGAAACATTGACGCTACTTC
CACCGGGAACTATAATTATAAGTACCGATACCTCAGACACGGGAAATTGAGACCTTTTGAACGGGACATT
TCAAACGTTCCATTCTCACCTGATGGCAAGCCATGCACGCCACCCGCTTTGAATTGCTACTGGCCTCTGA
ACGATTACGGTTTCTATACCACTACCGGGATCGGGTATCAACCCTACCGCGTTGTCGTCCTGAGCTTTGA
ATTGCTTAATGCGCCTGCCACAGTCTGCGGGCCAAAGCTCTCAACTGATCTGATTAAGAATCAATGCGTC
AATTTCAACTTCAATGGTCTGACCGGGACTGGGGTTCTCACCCCCTCTTCCAAGCGCTTTCAACCATTCC
AACAGTTTGGCCGAGATGTTTCAGACTTCACTGATTCTGTAAGAGATCCCAAGACGAGTGAGATTCTTGA
CATCAGCCCCTGTGCATTTGGTGGCGTTTCCGTGATAACACCCGGAACTAATGCTTCATCCGAAGTCGCC
GTTCTCTATCAAGATGTTAATTGCACCGACGTGTCTACCGCTATACACGCCGATCAACTCACCCCCGCCT
GGCGTATTTATTCCACTGGCAACAACGTTTTCCAGACACAAGCCGGTTGTCTGATTGGAGCCGAACACGT
CGACACCAGTTATGAGTGCGACATCCCCATTGGAGCCGGAATCTGCGCCAGCTACCACACTGTTAGTCTC
CTGCGATCAACCAGTCAAAAGTCCATTGTAGCTTACACGATGAGCTTGGGAGCTGATTCTAGCATAGCCT
ACAGTAACAACACCATTGCCATCCCTACCAATTTCTCAATTTCTATAACTACTGAGGTCATGCCCGTCAG
TATGGCTAAGACTTCCGTCGATTGCAATATGTATATCTGCGGAGATTCCACGGAGTGCGCTAACCTCTTG
TTGCAATATGGTTCCTTTTGCACACAATTGAACCGTGCGTTGAGTGGCATCGCCGCAGAGCAAGATCGCA
ATACCAGAGAGGTGTTCGCCCAGGTCAAGCAAATGTATAAAACTCCTACTCTGAAGTATTTTGGTGGTTT
TAACTTTTCACAAATTTTGCCAGACCCCCTTAAACCTACCAAAAGGAGCTTTATAGAGGATCTGCTGTTC
AATAAAGTGACTCTCGCTGATGCCGGGTTTATGAAACAATATGGAGAGTGCTTGGGAGACATCAATGCTA
GGGACCTTATATGTGCCCAAAAGTTCAACGGGCTGACCGTGCTGCCCCCATTGCTCACCGATGATATGAT
TGCCGCGTATACAGCCGCTCTCGTCAGCGGAACTGCCACAGCGGGCTGGACCTTCGGGGCTGGCGCGGCC
CTTCAAATCCCCTTTGCAATGCAAATGGCCTATCGCTTCAACGGTATCGGAGTTACCCAAAACGTGCTCT
ATGAAAATCAAAAGCAGATAGCGAATCAATTTAACAAGGCAATTTCACAAATACAAGAAAGCCTTACGAC
TACATCTACCGCCCTGGGCAAGCTGCAAGATGTCGTGAATCAAAACGCTCAAGCCCTGAATACTCTTGTG
AAACAACTGTCCAGCAACTTTGGCGCAATTAGCAGCGTCCTGAATGATATTCTGTCTCGCCTTGATAAGG
TCGAGGCAGAAGTCCAAATTGACCGCCTGATTACCGGACGATTGCAATCACTCCAGACTTATGTTACGCA
ACAACTGATTCGCGCTGCTGAAATACGCGCTTCTGCCAACCTCGCAGCGACCAAAATGAGCGAGTGTGTG
TTGGGGCAGTCTAAGCGCGTGGATTTCTGTGGCAAAGGCTACCATCTCATGTCATTTCCACAAGCGGCTC
CACATGGTGTGGTCTTTCTCCATGTTACATACGTTCCATCCCAAGAGAGAAACTTTACAACTGCGCCAGC
CATTTGTCACGAAGGCAAGGCGTACTTCCCCAGGGAAGGGGTGTTCGTTTTCAATGGAACATCCTGGTTT
ATCACTCAACGGAATTTCTTTAGTCCCCAAATCATCACGACCGACAATACCTTCGTGTCCGGCAATTGTG
ATGTCGTCATTGGAATTATAAACAACACCGTTTACGATCCGCTCCAGCCAGAACTCGACAGTTTCAAAGA
GGAGCTTGATAAGTATTTCAAGAACCACACCAGTCCAGATGTTGACCTTGGAGATATTTCCGGTATAAAT
GCAAGTGTCGTGAATATACAGAAGGAAATCGACAGGCTGAATGAGGTGGCAAAGAACTTGAATGAGAGTT
TGATAGACCTTCAAGAGCTGGGGAAGTACGAACAATATATTAAGTGGCCGTGGTATGTTTGGCTCGGATT
TATAGCTGGTCTGATCGCTATTGTTATGGTCACCATTCTGCTGTGTTGCATGACCAGTTGTTGTAGTTGT
CTTAAAGGCGCCTGTTCCTGTGGAAGTTGTTGTAAATAAAGGATCCTCTAGAAGTTGTCTCCTCCTGCAC
TGACTGACTGATACAATCGATTTCTGGATCCGCAGGCCTAATCAACCTCTGGATTACAAAATTTGTGAAA
GATTGACTGGTATTCTTAACTATGTTGCTCCTTTTACGCTATGTGGATACGCTGCTTTAATGCCTTTGTA
TCATGCTATTGCTTCCCGTATGGCTTTCATTTTCTCCTCCTTGTATAAATCCTGGTTGCTGTCTCTTTAT
GAGGAGTTGTGGCCCGTTGTCAGGCAACGTGGCGTGGTGTGCACTGTGTTTGCTGACGCAACCCCCACTG
GTTGGGGCATTGCCACCACCTGTCAGCTCCTTTCCGGGACTTTCGCTTTCCCCCTCCCTATTGCCACGGC
GGAACTCATCGCCGCCTGCCTTGCCCGCTGCTGGACAGGGGCTCGGCTGTTGGGCACTGACAATTCCGTG
GTGTTGTCGGGGAAGCTGACGTCCTTTCCATGGCTGCTCGCCTGTGTTGCCACCTGGATTCTGCGCGGGA
CGTCCTTCTGCTACGTCCCTTCGGCCCTCAATCCAGCGGACCTTCCTTCCCGCGGCCTGCTGCCGGCTCT
GCGGCCTCTTCCGCGTCTTCGCCTTCGCCCTCAGACGAGTCGGATCTCCCTTTGGGCCGCCTCCCCGCCT
GTCTAGCTTGACTGACTGAGATACAGCGTACCTTCAGCTCACAGACATGATAAGATACATTGATGAGTTT
GGACAAACCACAACTAGAATGCAGTGAAAAAAATGCTTTATTTGTGAAATTTGTGATGCTATTGCTTTAT
TTGTAACCATTATAAGCTGCAATAAACAAGTTAACAACAACAATTGCATTCATTTTATGTTTCAGGTTCA
GGGGGAGGTGTGGGAGGTTTTTTAAAGCAAGTAAAACCTCTACAAATGTGGTATTGGCCCATCTCTATCG
GTATCGTAGCATAACCCCTTGGGGCCTCTAAACGGGTCTTGAGGGGTTTTTTGTGCCCCTCGGGCCGGAT
TGCTATCTACCGGCATTGGCGCAGAAAAAAATGCCTGATGCGACGCTGCGCGTCTTATACTCCCACATAT
GCCAGATTCAGCAACGGATACGGCTTCCCCAACTTGCCCACTTCCATACGTGTCCTCCTTACCAGAAATT
TATCCTTAAGGTCGTCAGCTATCCTGCAGGCGATCTCTCGATTTCGATCAAGACATTCCTTTAATGGTCT
TTTCTGGACACCACTAGGGGTCAGAAGTAGTTCATCAAACTTTCTTCCCTCCCTAATCTCATTGGTTACC
TTGGGCTATCGAAACTTAATTAAGCGATCTGCATCTCAATTAGTCAGCAACCATAGTCCCGCCCCTAACT
CCGCCCATCCCGCCCCTAACTCCGCCCAGTTCCGCCCATTCTCCGCCCCATCGCTGACTAATTTTTTTTA
TTTATGCAGAGGCCGAGGCCGCCTCGGCCTCTGAGCTATTCCAGAAGTAGTGAGGAGGCTTTTTTGGAGG
CCTAGGCTTTTGCAAAGGAGGTAGCCAACATGATTGAACAAGATGGATTGCACGCAGGTTCTCCCGCCGC
TTGGGTGGAGAGGCTATTCGGCTATGACTGGGCACAACAGACAATCGGCTGCTCTGATGCCGCCGTGTTC
CGGCTGTCAGCGCAGGGGCGCCCGGTTCTTTTTGTCAAGACCGACCTGTCCGGTGCCCTGAATGAACTCC
AGGACGAGGCAGCGCGGCTATCGTGGCTGGCCACGACGGGCGTTCCTTGCGCAGCTGTGCTCGACGTTGT
CACTGAAGCGGGAAGGGACTGGCTGCTATTGGGCGAAGTGCCGGGGCAGGATCTCCTGTCATCTCACCTT
GCTCCTGCCGAGAAAGTATCCATCATGGCTGATGCAATGCGGCGGCTGCATACGCTTGATCCGGCTACCT
GCCCATTCGACCACCAAGCGAAACATCGCATCGAGCGAGCACGTACTCGGATGGAAGCCGGTCTTGTCGA
TCAGGATGATCTGGACGAAGAGCATCAGGGGCTCGCGCCAGCCGAACTGTTCGCCAGGCTCAAGGCGCGG
ATGCCCGACGGCGAGGATCTCGTCGTGACCCACGGCGATGCCTGCTTGCCGAATATCATGGTGGAAAATG
GCCGCTTTTCTGGATTCATCGACTGTGGCCGGCTGGGTGTGGCGGACCGCTATCAGGACATAGCGTTGGC
TACCCGTGATATTGCTGAAGAGCTTGGCGGCGAATGGGCTGACCGCTTCCTCGTGCTTTACGGTATCGCC
GCTCCCGATTCGCAGCGCATCGCCTTCTATCGCCTTCTTGACGAGTTCTTCTAGTATGTAAGCCCTGTGC
CTTCTAGTTGCCAGCCATCTGTTGTTTGCCCCTCCCCCGTGCCTTCCTTGACCCTGGAAGGTGCCACTCC
CACTGTCCTTTCCTAATAAAATGAGGAAATTGCATCGCATTGTCTGAGTAGGTGTCATTCTATTCTGGGG
GGTGGGGTGGGGCAGGACAGCAAGGGGGAGGATTGGGAAGACAATAGCAGGCATGCTGGGGATGCGGTGG
GCTCTATGGTTAATTAACCAGTCAAGTCAGCTACTTGGCGAGATCGACTTGTCTGGGTTTCGACTACGCT
CAGAATTGCGTCAGTCAAGTTCGATCTGGTCCTTGCTATTGCACCCGTTCTCCGATTACGAGTTTCATTT
AAATCATGTGAGCAAAAGGCCAGCAAAAGGCCAGGAACCGTAAAAAGGCCGCGTTGCTGGCGTTTTTCCA
TAGGCTCCGCCCCCCTGACGAGCATCACAAAAATCGACGCTCAAGTCAGAGGTGGCGAAACCCGACAGGA
CTATAAAGATACCAGGCGTTTCCCCCTGGAAGCTCCCTCGTGCGCTCTCCTGTTCCGACCCTGCCGCTTA
CCGGATACCTGTCCGCCTTTCTCCCTTCGGGAAGCGTGGCGCTTTCTCATAGCTCACGCTGTAGGTATCT
CAGTTCGGTGTAGGTCGTTCGCTCCAAGCTGGGCTGTGTGCACGAACCCCCCGTTCAGCCCGACCGCTGC
GCCTTATCCGGTAACTATCGTCTTGAGTCCAACCCGGTAAGACACGACTTATCGCCACTGGCAGCAGCCA
CTGGTAACAGGATTAGCAGAGCGAGGTATGTAGGCGGTGCTACAGAGTTCTTGAAGTGGTGGCCTAACTA
CGGCTACACTAGAAGAACAGTATTTGGTATCTGCGCTCTGCTGAAGCCAGTTACCTTCGGAAAAAGAGTT
GGTAGCTCTTGATCCGGCAAACAAACCACCGCTGGTAGCGGTGGTTTTTTTGTTTGCAAGCAGCAGATTA
CGCGCAGAAAAAAAGGATCTCAAGAAGATCCTTTGATCTTTTCTACGGGGTCTGACGCTCAGTGGAACGA
AAACTCACGTTAAGGGATTTTGGTCATGAGATTATCAAAAAGGATCTTCACCTAGATCCTTTTAAATTAA
AAATGAAGTTTTAAATCAATCTAAAGTATATATGAGTAAACTTGGTCTGACAGTTACCAATGCTTAATCA
GTGAGGCACCTATCTCAGCGATCTGTCTATTTCGTTCATCCATAGTTGCATTTAAATTTCCGAACTCTCC
AAGGCCCTCGTCGGAAAATCTTCAAACCTTTCGTCCGATCCATCTTGCAGGCTACCTCTCGAACGAACTA
TCGCAAGTCTCTTGGCCGGCCTTGCGCCTTGGCTATTGCTTGGCAGCGCCTATCGCCAGGTATTACTCCA
ATCCCGAATATCCGAGATCGGGATCACCCGAGAGAAGTTCAACCTACATCCTCAATCCCGATCTATCCGA
GATCCGAGGAATATCGAAATCGGGGCGCGCCTGGTGTACCGAGAACGATCCTCTCAGTGCGAGTCTCGAC
GATCCATATCGTTGCTTGGCAGTCAGCCAGTCGGAATCCAGCTTGGGACCCAGGAAGTCCAATCGTCAGA
TATTGTACTCAAGCCTGGTCACGGCAGCGTACCGATCTGTTTAAACCTAGATATTGATAGTCTGATCGGT
CAACGTATAATCGAGTCCTAGCTTTTGCAAACATCTATCAAGAGACAGGATCAGCAGGAGGCTTTCGCAT
GAGTATTCAACATTTCCGTGTCGCCCTTATTCCCTTTTTTGCGGCATTTTGCCTTCCTGTTTTTGCTCAC
CCAGAAACGCTGGTGAAAGTAAAAGATGCTGAAGATCAGTTGGGTGCGCGAGTGGGTTACATCGAACTGG
ATCTCAACAGCGGTAAGATCCTTGAGAGTTTTCGCCCCGAAGAACGCTTTCCAATGATGAGCACTTTTAA
AGTTCTGCTATGTGGCGCGGTATTATCCCGTATTGACGCCGGGCAAGAGCAACTCGGTCGCCGCATACAC
TATTCTCAGAATGACTTGGTTGAGTATTCACCAGTCACAGAAAAGCATCTTACGGATGGCATGACAGTAA
GAGAATTATGCAGTGCTGCCATAACCATGAGTGATAACACTGCGGCCAACTTACTTCTGACAACGATTGG
AGGACCGAAGGAGCTAACCGCTTTTTTGCACAACATGGGGGATCATGTAACTCGCCTTGATCGTTGGGAA
CCGGAGCTGAATGAAGCCATACCAAACGACGAGCGTGACACCACGATGCCTGTAGCAATGGCAACAACCT
TGCGTAAACTATTAACTGGCGAACTACTTACTCTAGCTTCCCGGCAACAGTTGATAGACTGGATGGAGGC
GGATAAAGTTGCAGGACCACTTCTGCGCTCGGCCCTTCCGGCTGGCTGGTTTATTGCTGATAAATCTGGA
GCCGGTGAGCGTGGGTCTCGCGGTATCATTGCAGCACTGGGGCCAGATGGTAAGCCCTCCCGTATCGTAG
TTATCTACACGACGGGGAGTCAGGCAACTATGGATGAACGAAATAGACAGATCGCTGAGATAGGTGCCTC
ACTGATTAAGCATTGGTAACCGATTCTAGGTGCATTGGCGCAGAAAAAAATGCCTGATGCGACGCTGCGC
GTCTTATACTCCCACATATGCCAGATTCAGCAACGGATACGGCTTCCCCAACTTGCCCACTTCCATACGT
GTCCTCCTTACCAGAAATTTATCCTTAAGATCCCGAATCGTTTAAACTCGACTCTGGCTCTATCGAATCT
CCGTCGTTTCGAGCTTACGCGAACAGCCGTGGCGCTCATTTGCTCGTCGGGCATCGAATCTCGTCAGCTA
TCGTCAGCTTACCTTTTTGGCAGCGATCGCGGCTCCCGACATCTTGGACCATTAGCTCCACAGGTATCTT
CTTCCCTCTAGTGGTCATAACAGCAGCTTCAGCTACCTCTCAATTCAAAAAACCCCTCAAGACCCGTTTA
GAGGCCCCAAGGGGTTATGCTATCAATCGTTGCGTTACACACACAAAAAACCAACACACATCCATCTTCG
ATGGATAGCGATTTTATTATCTAACTGCTGATCGAGTGTAGCCAGATCTAGTAATCAATTACGGGGTCAT
TAGTTCATAGCCCATATATGGAGTTCCGCGTTACATAACTTACGGTAAATGGCCCGCCTGGCTGACCGCC
CAACGACCCCCGCCCATTGACGTCAATAATGACGTATGTTCCCATAGTAACGCCAATAGGGACTTTCCAT
TGACGTCAATGGGTGGAGTATTTACGGTAAACTGCCCACTTGGCAGTACATCAAGTGTATCATATGCCAA
GTACGCCCCCTATTGACGTCAATGACGGTAAATGGCCCGCCTGGCATTATGCCCAGTACATGACCTTATG
GGACTTTCCTACTTGGCAGTACATCTACGTATTAGTCATCGCTATTACCATGCTGATGCGGTTTTGGCAG
TACATCAATGGGCGTGGATAGCGGTTTGACTCACGGGGATTTCCAAGTCTCCACCCCATTGACGTCAATG
GGAGTTTGTTTTGGCACCAAAATCAACGGGACTTTCCAAAATGTCGTAACAACTCCGCCCCATTGACGCA
AATGGGCGGTAGGCGTGTACGGTGGGAGGTCTATATAAGCAGAGCTGGTTTAGTGAACCGTCAGATCGCC
TGGAGACGCCATCCACGCTGTTTTGACCTCCATAGAAGACACCGGGACCGATCCAGCCTCCCCTCGAAGC
TTACATGTGGTACCGAGCTCGGATCCTGAGAACTTCAGGGTGAGTCTATGGGACCCTTGATGTTTTCTTT
CCCCTTCTTTTCTATGGTTAAGTTCATGTCATAGGAAGGGGAGAAGTAACAGGGTACACATATTGACCAA
ATCAGGGTAATTTTGCATTTGTAATTTTAAAAAATGCTTTCTTCTTTTAATATACTTTTTTGTTTATCTT
ATTTCTAATACTTTCCCTAATCTCTTTCTTTCAGGGCAATAATGATACAATGTATCATGCCTCTTTGCAC
CATTCTAAAGAATAACAGTGATAATTTCTGGGTTAAGGCAATAGCAATATTTCTGCATATAAATATTTCT
GCATATAAATTGTAACTGATGTAAGAGGTTTCATATTGCTAATAGCAGCTACAATCCAGCTACCATTCTG
CTTTTATTTTATGGTTGGGATAAGGCTGGATTATTCTGAGTCCAAGCTAGGCCCTTTTGCTAATCATGTT
CATACCTCTTATCTTCCTCCCACAGCTCCTGGGCAACGTGCTGGTCTG
